>Addgene plasmid #30989 | pNG5 | depositor full sequence | sequence record 14245 | Author sequence
CTGCATTAATGAATCGGCCAACGCGCGGGGAGAGGCGGTTTGCGTATTGGGCGCTCTTCCGCTTCCTCGC
TCACTGACTCGCTGCGCTCGGTCGTTCGGCTGCGGCGAGCGGTATCAGCTCACTCAAAGGCGGTAATACG
GTTATCCACAGAATCAGGGGATAACGCAGGAAAGAACATGAATTAATTCTCATGTTTGACAGCTTATCAT
CGATTAGCTTTAATGCGGTAGTTTATCACAGTTAAATTGCTAACGCAGTCAGGCACCGTGTATGAAATCT
AACAATGCGCTCATCGTCATCCTCGGCACCGTCACCCTGGATGCTGTAGGCATAGGCTTGGTTATGCCGG
TACTGCCGGGCCTCTTGCGGGATATCGTCCATTCCGACAGCATCGCCAGTCACTATGGCGTGCTGCTAGC
GCTATATGCGTTGATGCAATTTCTATGCGCACCCGTTCTCGGAGCACTGTCCGACCGCTTTGGCCGCCGC
CCAGTCCTGCTCGCTTCGCTACTTGGAGCCACTATCGACTACGCGATCATGGCGACCACACCCGTCCTGT
GGATTCTCTACGCCGGACGCATCGTGGCCGGCATCACCGGCGCCACAGGTGCGGTTGCTGGCGCCTATAT
CGCCGACATCACCGATGGGGAAGATCGGGCTCGCCACTTCGGGCTCATGAGCGCTTGTTTCGGCGTGGGT
ATGGTGGCAGGCCCCGTGGCCGGGGGACTGTTGGGCGCCATCTCCTTACATGCACCATTCCTTGCGGCGG
CGGTGCTCAACGGCCTCAACCTACTACTGGGCTGCTTCCTAATGCAGGAGTCGCATAAGGGAGAGCGCCG
ACCCATGCCCTTGAGAGCCTTCAACCCAGTCAGCTCCTTCCGGTGGGCGCGGGGCATGACTATCGTCGCC
GCACTTATGACTGTCTTCTTTATCATGCAACTCGTAGGACAGGTGCCGGCAGCGCTCTGGGTCATTTTCG
GCGAGGACCGCTTTCGCTGGAGCGCGACGATGATCGGCCTGTCGCTTGCGGTATTCGGAATCTTGCACGC
CCTCGCTCAAGCCTTCGTCACTGGTCCCGCCACCAAACGTTTCGGCGAGAAGCAGGCCATTATCGCCGGC
ATGGCGGCCGACGCGCTGGGCTACGTCTTGCTGGCGTTCGCGACGCGAGGCTGGATGGCCTTCCCCATTA
TGATTCTTCTCGCTTCCGGCGGCATCGGGATGCCCGCGTTGCAGGCCATGCTGTCCAGGCAGGTAGATGA
CGACCATCAGGGACAGCTTCAAGGATCGCTCGCGGCTCTTACCAGCCTAACTTCGATCATTGGACCGCTG
ATCGTCACGGCGATTTATGCCGCCTCGGCGAGCACATGGAACGGGTTGGCATGGATTGTAGGCGCCGCCC
TATACCTTGTCTGCCTCCCCGCGTTGCGTCGCGGTGCATGGAGCCGGGCCACCTCGACCTGAATGGAAGC
CGGCGGCACCTCGCTAACGGATTCACCACTCCAAGAATTGGAGCCAATCAATTCTTGCGGAGAACTGTGA
ATGCGCAAACCAACCCTTGATCGGGGAAGAACAGTATGTCGAGCTATTTTTTGACTTACTGGGGATCAAG
CCTGATTGGGAGAAAATAAAATATCCCCTATAGTGAGTCGTATTACATGGTCATAGCTGTTTCCTGGCAG
CTCTGGCCCGTGTCTCAAAATCTCTGATGTTACATTGCACAAGATAAAAATATATCATCATGCCTCCTCT
AGAGGTCTCCTGTTGCCGGTGCTGTGCCAGGACCATGGCCTGACCCCGGACCAAGTGGTGGCTATCGCCA
GCAACGGTGGCGGCAAGCAAGCGCTCGAAACGGTGCAGGAGACCCTCGAGCCACCCATGACCAAAATCCC
TTAACGTGAGTTACGCGTCGTTCCACTGAGCGTCAGACCCCGTAGAAAAGATCAAAGGATCTTCTTGAGA
TCCTTTTTTTCTGCGCGTAATCTGCTGCTTGCAAACAAAAAAACCACCGCTACCAGCGGTGGTTTGTTTG
CCGGATCAAGAGCTACCAACTCTTTTTCCGAAGGTAACTGGCTTCAGCAGAGCGCAGATACCAAATACTG
TTCTTCTAGTGTAGCCGTAGTTAGGCCACCACTTCAAGAACTCTGTAGCACCGCCTACATACCTCGCTCT
GCTAATCCTGTTACCAGTGGCTGCTGCCAGTGGCGATAAGTCGTGTCTTACCGGGTTGGACTCAAGACGA
TAGTTACCGGATAAGGCGCAGCGGTCGGGCTGAACGGGGGGTTCGTGCACACAGCCCAGCTTGGAGCGAA
CGACCTACACCGAACTGAGATACCTACAGCGTGAGCTATGAGAAAGCGCCACGCTTCCCGAAGGGAGAAA
GGCGGACAGGTATCCGGTAAGCGGCAGGGTCGGAACAGGAGAGCGCACGAGGGAGCTTCCAGGGGGAAAC
GCCTGGTATCTTTATAGTCCTGTCGGGTTTCGCCACCTCTGACTTGAGCGTCGATTTTTGTGATGCTCGT
CAGGGGGGCGGAGCCTATGGAAAAACGCCAGCAACGCGGCCTTTTTACGGTTCCTGGCCTTTTGCTGGCC
TTTTGCTCACATGTTCTTTCCTGCGTTATCCCCTGATTCTGTGGATAACCGTATTACCGCCTTTGAGTGA
GCTGATACCGCTCGCCGCAGCCGAACGACCGAGCGCAGCGAGTCAGTGAGCGAGGAAGCGGAAGAGCGCC
CAATACGCAAACCGCCTCTCCCCGCGCGTTGGCCGATTCATTAATGCAGCTGGCACGACAGGTTTCCCGA
CTGGAAAGCGGGCAGTGAGCGCAACGCAATTAATACGCGTACCGCTAGCCAGGAAGAGTTTGTAGAAACG
CAAAAAGGCCATCCGTCAGGATGGCCTTCTGCTTAGTTTGATGCCTGGCAGTTTATGGCGGGCGTCCTGC
CCGCCACCCTCCGGGCCGTTGCTTCACAACGTTCAAATCCGCTCCCGGCGGATTTGTCCTACTCAGGAGA
GCGTTCACCGACAAACAACAGATAAAACGAAAGGCCCAGTCTTCCGACTGAGCCTTTCGTTTTATTTGAT
GCCTGGCAGTTCCCTACTCTCGCGTT
Features (pLannotate 1.2.2; 10 found; start..end, strand, type, name):
      1..54      -  CDS            lacI (fragment): lac repressor; lacI; The lac repressor binds to the lac operator to inhibit transcription in E. coli. This inhibition can be relieved by adding lactose or isopropyl-β-D-thiogalactopyranoside (IPTG).
     56..180     -  rep_origin     RSF ori (fragment): Plasmids containing the RSF 1030 origin of replication can be propagated in E. coli cells that contain additional plasmids with compatible origins.
    196..224     +  promoter       tet promoter: E. coli promoter for tetracycline efflux protein gene
    272..1462    +  CDS            TcR: tetracycline efflux protein; tet; confers resistance to tetracycline
   1560..1634    +  CDS            KanR (fragment): aminoglycoside phosphotransferase; aphA-3; confers resistance to kanamycin
   1637..1655    -  promoter       T7 promoter: promoter for bacteriophage T7 RNA polymerase
   1955..2543    +  rep_origin     ori: high-copy-number ColE1/pMB1/pBR322/pUC origin of replication
   2726..2818    +  CDS            lacI (fragment): lac repressor; lacI; The lac repressor binds to the lac operator to inhibit transcription in E. coli. This inhibition can be relieved by adding lactose or isopropyl-β-D-thiogalactopyranoside (IPTG).
   2873..2900    -  terminator     rrnB T2 terminator: transcription terminator T2 from the E. coli rrnB gene
   3032..3075    +  terminator     rrnB T1 terminator: Escherichia coli rrnB; transcription terminator T1 from the E. coli rrnB gene
