[The description below was written by a language model from this plasmid's Addgene catalogue record and pLannotate feature annotations shown in this document.]
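Description:
pNG5 is a small, high-copy bacterial cloning plasmid (about 3.1 kb) built on the pTC14 backbone. It serves as one of the repeat module plasmids from a toolkit for assembling custom TALENs and other TAL effector-based DNA-targeting constructs. It replicates in E. coli from a ColE1/pUC-type origin and is selected with tetracycline, which is provided by a tet promoter driving the TcR tetracycline efflux gene. The automated annotation also detects short fragments of lacI, an RSF origin and KanR, together with a T7 promoter and rrnB T1 and T2 terminators. The fragments are too short to be functional and appear to be remnants of backbone construction. No expression cassette for the insert is evident in the record.

The payload is a 111 bp insert named "repeat NG5", derived from Xanthomonas oryzae and cloned between XbaI and XhoI sites that are both retained. The feature table does not annotate the insert itself, so its exact position in the sequence is not shown. By the usual TAL effector convention, "NG" refers to the repeat-variable diresidue of a single TAL effector repeat, an RVD generally associated with recognition of thymine. The "5" most plausibly marks the position this module occupies in an ordered repeat array, though the record does not state either point explicitly. Module plasmids of this type are not expressed directly. They act as a source of a defined repeat unit that is joined with other repeat modules into a custom array matching a chosen DNA target. The array is then moved into a TAL effector or TALEN backbone for genome editing or other DNA-targeting applications.
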