Addgene plasmid #30989: pNG5
Depositing lab: Adam Bogdanove & Daniel Voytas. Depositing organization: University of Minnesota. Publication: Efficient design and assembly of custom TALEN and other TAL effector-based constructs for DNA targeting. Cermak T, Doyle EL, Christian M, Wang L, Zhang Y, Schmidt C, Baller JA, Somia NV, Bogdanove AJ, Voytas DF. Nucleic Acids Res. 2011 Jul;39(12):e82. doi: 10.1093/nar/gkr218 PubMed 21493687.
Backbone
  Vector backbone: pTC14
  Backbone size w/o insert (bp): 2989
Growth in bacteria
  Bacterial resistance: Tetracycline, 10 μg/mL
  Growth temperature: 37°C
  Growth strain: DH5alpha
  Growth instructions: DH10B/LB+antibiotics
  Copy number: High Copy
Gene/Insert
  Gene/Insert name: repeat NG5
  Species: Xanthamonas oryzae
  Insert size (bp): 111
  Cloning method: Restriction Enzyme; 5′ cloning site XbaI (not destroyed); 3′ cloning site XhoI (not destroyed)
  Sequencing primers: 5′ pTC14_F2 (caagcctgattgggagaaaa)
Terms and licenses: Academic/Nonprofit Terms; Industry Terms: Not Available to Industry
How to cite: pNG5 was a gift from Adam Bogdanove & Daniel Voytas (Addgene plasmid # 30989 ; http://n2t.net/addgene:30989 ; RRID:Addgene_30989)
