>Addgene plasmid #30989 | pNG5 | addgene partial sequence | sequence record 35595 | 30989 with pTC14_F2 (caagcctgattgggagaaaa)
AGCTGTTTCCTGGCAGCTCTGGCCCGTGTCTCAAAATCTCTGATGTTACATTGCACAAGATAAAAATATA
TCATCATGCCTCCTCTAGAGGTCTCCTGTTGCCGGTGCTGTGCCAGGACCATGGCCTGACCCCGGACCAA
GTGGTGGCTATCGCCAGCAACGGTGGCGGCAAGCAAGCGCTCGAAACGGTGCAGGAGACCCTCGAGCCAC
CCATGACCAAAATCCCTTAACGTGAGTTACGCGTCGTTCCACTGAGCGTCAGACCCCGTAGAAAAGATCA
AAGGATCTTCTTGAGATCCTTTTTTTCTGCGCGTAATCTGCTGCTTGCAAACAAAAAAACCACCGCTACC
AGCGGTGGTTTGTTTGCCGGATCAAGAGCTACCAACTCTTTTTCCGAAGGTAACTGGCTTCAGCAGAGCG
CAGATACCAAATACTGTTCTTCTAGTGTAGCCGTAGTTAGGCCACCACTTCAAGAACTCTGTAGCACCGC
CTACATACCTCGCTCTGCTAATCCTGTTACCAGTGGCTGCTGCCAGTGGCGATAAGTCGTGTCTTACCGG
GTTGGACTCAAGACGATAGTTACCGGATAAGGCGCAGCGGTCGGGCTGAACGGGGGGTTCGTGCACACAG
CCCAGCTTGGAGCGAACGACCTACACCGAACTGAGATACCTACAGCGTGAGCTATGAGAAAGCGCCACGC
TTCCCGAAGGGAGAAAGGCGGACAGGTATCCGGTAAGCGGCAGGGTCGGAACAGGAGAGCGCAC
